Addgene plasmid #187894: PB-PEmax NG
Purpose: All-in-one prime editor piggyBac transposon with PEmax, NG variant
Depositing lab: Tobias Cantz. Publication: A selectable all-in-one CRISPR prime editing piggyBac transposon allows for highly efficient gene editing in human cell lines. Eggenschwiler R, Gschwendtberger T, Felski C, Jahn C, Langer F, Sterneckert J, Hermann A, Luhmann J, Steinemann D, Haase A, Martin U, Petri S, Cantz T. Sci Rep. 2021 Nov 12;11(1):22154. doi: 10.1038/s41598-021-01689-2. PubMed 34773059.
Backbone
  Vector backbone: pEX-A2
  Backbone manufacturer: Eurofins Genomics
  Backbone size w/o insert (bp): 5120
  Total vector size (bp): 13175
  Modifications to backbone: addition of 3' and 5' piggyBac repeats, addition of pU6-pegRNA(B12B) sequence, addition of CAG promoter, addition of bGH (pA)
  Vector type: Mammalian Expression, CRISPR, Synthetic Biology ; piggyBac transposon
  Selectable markers: Puromycin ; thymidine kinase
Growth in bacteria
  Bacterial resistance: Ampicillin, 100 μg/mL
  Growth temperature: 30°C
  Growth strain: NEB Stable
  Growth instructions: It is highly recommened to use NEB Stable at 30°C. Cloning efficiency and stability of plasmid can be compromised when using other strains / higher temperatures!
  Copy number: Unknown
Gene/Insert
  Gene/Insert name: SpCas9_H840A_KK_NG-MMLV-RT_co-P2A-PAC_dTK
  Species: Synthetic
  Insert size (bp): 8055
  Promoter: CAG
  Tag / fusion protein: BPSV40 NLS (N terminal on insert); BPSV40 NLS (C terminal on insert); c-Myc NLS (C terminal on insert)
  Cloning method: Ligation Independent Cloning
  Sequencing primers: 5′ GGGCAAGTCCAAGAAACTG
Terms and licenses: Academic/Nonprofit Terms; Industry Terms: Not Available to Industry
How to cite: PB-PEmax NG was a gift from Tobias Cantz (Addgene plasmid # 187894 ; http://n2t.net/addgene:187894 ; RRID:Addgene_187894)
