[The description below was written by a language model from this plasmid's Addgene catalogue record and pLannotate feature annotations shown in this document.]
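Description:
PB-PEmax NG is an all-in-one prime editing piggyBac transposon plasmid of about 13.2 kb for use in mammalian cells, built on the pEX-A2 cloning backbone. It replicates in E. coli through a high-copy ColE1/pUC-type origin and is selected with ampicillin (AmpR under its own bla promoter). The record notes that the plasmid can be unstable in bacteria, so recombination-tolerant propagation conditions are advised. According to the catalogue entry, 5' and 3' piggyBac repeats were added to the backbone so that the cargo can be integrated into the genome by piggyBac transposase. These repeats were not picked up by the automated annotation, which does not mean they are absent.

The cargo carries two expression units. A human U6 Pol III promoter drives a pegRNA cassette containing the S. pyogenes guide RNA scaffold, described in the record as pU6-pegRNA(B12B). Downstream, a CAG promoter (CMV enhancer, chicken β-actin promoter and chimeric intron) drives a single 8 kb open reading frame terminated by the bGH polyadenylation signal. This frame encodes the PEmax-type editor: an SpCas9 H840A nickase carrying the NG-PAM-relaxing variant, fused to a codon-optimised Moloney murine leukaemia virus reverse transcriptase (annotated as a gag-pol fragment). The editor is flanked by bipartite SV40 nuclear localisation signals and has an additional C-terminal c-Myc NLS. A P2A peptide links the editor to a puromycin N-acetyltransferase–truncated HSV thymidine kinase fusion. The fusion allows positive selection of cells carrying the transposon with puromycin. The thymidine kinase confers sensitivity to nucleoside analogues such as ganciclovir, which provides a means of counter-selecting cells that retain the cassette. The construct is intended for efficient, selectable prime editing in human cell lines at sites with NG PAMs.
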