Features (pLannotate 1.2.2; 17 found; start..end, strand, type, name):
     17..257     +  promoter       U6 promoter: RNA polymerase III promoter for human U6 snRNA
    294..369     +  misc_RNA       gRNA scaffold: guide RNA scaffold for the Streptococcus pyogenes CRISPR/Cas9 system
    415..794     +  enhancer       CMV enhancer: human cytomegalovirus immediate early enhancer
    796..1071    +  promoter       chicken β-actin promoter: No description available
   1072..2088    +  intron         chimeric intron: chimera between introns from chicken β-actin and rabbit β-globin
   2154..2172    +  promoter       T7 promoter: promoter for bacteriophage T7 RNA polymerase
   2243..6343    +  CDS            Cas9: Cas9 (Csn1) endonuclease from the Streptococcus pyogenes Type II CRISPR/Cas system generates RNA-guided double strand breaks in DNA
   6446..8476    +  CDS            gag-pol (fragment): POL_MLVMS - Experimental evidence at protein level: Swiss-Prot protein existence level 1. [Integrase]: Catalyzes viral DNA integration into the host chromosome, by performing a series of DNA cutting and joining reactions. This enzyme activity takes place after virion entry into a cell and reverse transcription of the RNA genome in dsDNA. The first step in the integration process is 3' processing. This step requires a complex comprising the viral genome, matrix protein and integrase. This complex is called the pre-integration complex (PIC). The integrase protein removes 2 nucleotides from each
   8642..9238    +  CDS            PuroR (fragment): puromycin N-acetyltransferase; pac from Streptomyces; confers resistance to puromycin
   9245..10240   +  CDS            ΔTK: truncated herpes simplex virus thymidine kinase (Salomon et al., 1995) confers sensitivity to nucleoside analogs such as acyclovir or ganciclovir
  10268..10379   +  polyA_signal   bGH poly(A) signal: bovine growth hormone polyadenylation signal
  10804..11392   -  rep_origin     ori: high-copy-number ColE1/pMB1/pBR322/pUC origin of replication
  11563..12423   -  CDS            AmpR: β-lactamase; bla; confers resistance to ampicillin, carbenicillin, and related antibiotics
  12424..12528   -  promoter       AmpR promoter: bla
  12623..12658   +  CDS            rop (fragment): Rop protein, which maintains plasmids at low copy number; rop
  12760..12807   +  misc_feature   bom (fragment): basis of mobility region from pBR322
  13127..13144   +  protein_bind   attB1 (fragment): mutant version of attB; recombination site for the Gateway® BP reaction BP Clonase™
>Addgene plasmid #187894 | PB-PEmax NG | addgene full sequence | sequence record 370740 | Addgene NGS Result
CAAGGTCGGGCAGGAAGAGGGCCTATTTCCCATGATTCCTTCATATTTGCATATACGATACAAGGCTGTT
AGAGAGATAATTAGAATTAATTTGACTGTAAACACAAAGATATTAGTACAAAATACGTGACGTAGAAAGT
AATAATTTCTTGGGTAGTTTGCAGTTTTAAAATTATGTTTTAAAATGGACTATCATATGCTTACCGTAAC
TTGAAAGTATTTCGATTTCTTGGCTTTATATATCTTGTGGAAAGGACGAAACACCGGGTCTTCGTGGAGC
TCATCGAAGACCTGTTTTAGAGCTAGAAATAGCAAGTTAAAATAAGGCTAGTCCGTTATCAACTTGAAAA
AGTGGCACCGAGTCGGTGCAGAGACCGAATCGACCAGAGGTCTCGTTTTTTTCTAGACGCTAGCGACATT
GATTATTGACTAGTTATTAATAGTAATCAATTACGGGGTCATTAGTTCATAGCCCATATATGGAGTTCCG
CGTTACATAACTTACGGTAAATGGCCCGCCTGGCTGACCGCCCAACGACCCCCGCCCATTGACGTCAATA
ATGACGTATGTTCCCATAGTAACGCCAATAGGGACTTTCCATTGACGTCAATGGGTGGAGTATTTACGGT
AAACTGCCCACTTGGCAGTACATCAAGTGTATCATATGCCAAGTACGCCCCCTATTGACGTCAATGACGG
TAAATGGCCCGCCTGGCATTATGCCCAGTACATGACCTTATGGGACTTTCCTACTTGGCAGTACATCTAC
GTATTAGTCATCGCTATTACCATGGTCGAGGTGAGCCCCACGTTCTGCTTCACTCTCCCCATCTCCCCCC
CCTCCCCACCCCCAATTTTGTATTTATTTATTTTTTAATTATTTTGTGCAGCGATGGGGGCGGGGGGGGG
GGGGGCGCGCGCCAGGCGGGGCGGGGCGGGGCGAGGGGCGGGGCGGGGCGAGGCGGAGAGGTGCGGCGGC
AGCCAATCAGAGCGGCGCGCTCCGAAAGTTTCCTTTTATGGCGAGGCGGCGGCGGCGGCGGCCCTATAAA
AAGCGAAGCGCGCGGCGGGCGGGAGTCGCTGCGCGCTGCCTTCGCCCCGTGCCCCGCTCCGCCGCCGCCT
CGCGCCGCCCGCCCCGGCTCTGACTGACCGCGTTACTCCCACAGGTGAGCGGGCGGGACGGCCCTTCTCC
TCCGGGCTGTAATTAGCGCTTGGTTTAATGACGGCTTGTTTCTTTTCTGTGGCTGCGTGAAAGCCTTGAG
GGGCTCCGGGAGGGCCCTTTGTGCGGGGGGAGCGGCTCGGGGGGTGCGTGCGTGTGTGTGTGCGTGGGGA
GCGCCGCGTGCGGCTCCGCGCTGCCCGGCGGCTGTGAGCGCTGCGGGCGCGGCGCGGGGCTTTGTGCGCT
CCGCAGTGTGCGCGAGGGGAGCGCGGCCGGGGGCGGTGCCCCGCGGTGCGGGGGGGGCTGCGAGGGGAAC
AAAGGCTGCGTGCGGGGTGTGTGCGTGGGGGGGTGAGCAGGGGGTGTGGGCGCGTCGGTCGGGCTGCAAC
CCCCCCTGCACCCCCCTCCCCGAGTTGCTGAGCACGGCCCGGCTTCGGGTGCGGGGCTCCGTACGGGGCG
TGGCGCGGGGCTCGCCGTGCCGGGCGGGGGGTGGCGGCAGGTGGGGGTGCCGGGCGGGGCGGGGCCGCCT
CGGGCCGGGGAGGGCTCGGGGGAGGGGCGCGGCGGCCCCCGGAGCGCCGGCGGCTGTCGAGGCGCGGCGA
GCCGCAGCCATTGCCTTTTATGGTAATCGTGCGAGAGGGCGCAGGGACTTCCTTTGTCCCAAATCTGTGC
GGAGCCGAAATCTGGGAGGCGCCGCCGCACCCCCTCTAGCGGGCGCGGGGCGAAGCGGTGCGGCGCCGGC
AGGAAGGAAATGGGCGGGGAGGGCCTTCGTGCGTCGCCGCGCCGCCGTCCCCTTCTCCCTCTCCAGCCTC
GGGGCTGTCCGCGGGGGGACGGCTGCCTTCGGGGGGGACGGGGCAGGGCGGGGTTCGGCTTCTGGCGTGT
GACCGGCGGCTCTAGAGCCTCTGCTAACCATGTTCATGCCTTCTTCTTTTTCCTACAGCTCCTGGGCAAC
GTGCTGGTTATTGTGCTGTCTCATCATTTTGGCAAAGAATTGATAGCGGCCGCTAATACGACTCACTATA
GGGAGAGCCGCCACCATGAAACGGACAGCCGACGGAAGCGAGTTCGAGTCACCAAAGAAGAAGCGGAAAG
TCGACAAGAAGTACAGCATCGGCCTGGACATCGGCACCAACTCTGTGGGCTGGGCCGTGATCACCGACGA
GTACAAGGTGCCCAGCAAGAAATTCAAGGTGCTGGGCAACACCGACCGGCACAGCATCAAGAAGAACCTG
ATCGGAGCCCTGCTGTTCGACAGCGGCGAAACAGCCGAGGCCACCCGGCTGAAGAGAACCGCCAGAAGAA
GATACACCAGACGGAAGAACCGGATCTGCTATCTGCAAGAGATCTTCAGCAACGAGATGGCCAAGGTGGA
CGACAGCTTCTTCCACAGACTGGAAGAGTCCTTCCTGGTGGAAGAGGATAAGAAGCACGAGCGGCACCCC
ATCTTCGGCAACATCGTGGACGAGGTGGCCTACCACGAGAAGTACCCCACCATCTACCACCTGAGAAAGA
AACTGGTGGACAGCACCGACAAGGCCGACCTGCGGCTGATCTATCTGGCCCTGGCCCACATGATCAAGTT
CCGGGGCCACTTCCTGATCGAGGGCGACCTGAACCCCGACAACAGCGACGTGGACAAGCTGTTCATCCAG
CTGGTGCAGACCTACAACCAGCTGTTCGAGGAAAACCCCATCAACGCCAGCGGCGTGGACGCCAAGGCCA
TCCTGTCTGCCAGACTGAGCAAGAGCAGAAAGCTGGAAAATCTGATCGCCCAGCTGCCCGGCGAGAAGAA
GAATGGCCTGTTCGGAAACCTGATTGCCCTGAGCCTGGGCCTGACCCCCAACTTCAAGAGCAACTTCGAC
CTGGCCGAGGATGCCAAACTGCAGCTGAGCAAGGACACCTACGACGACGACCTGGACAACCTGCTGGCCC
AGATCGGCGACCAGTACGCCGACCTGTTTCTGGCCGCCAAGAACCTGTCCGACGCCATCCTGCTGAGCGA
CATCCTGAGAGTGAACACCGAGATCACCAAGGCCCCCCTGAGCGCCTCTATGATCAAGAGATACGACGAG
CACCACCAGGACCTGACCCTGCTGAAAGCTCTCGTGCGGCAGCAGCTGCCTGAGAAGTACAAAGAGATTT
TCTTCGACCAGAGCAAGAACGGCTACGCCGGCTACATTGACGGCGGAGCCAGCCAGGAAGAGTTCTACAA
GTTCATCAAGCCCATCCTGGAAAAGATGGACGGCACCGAGGAACTGCTCGTGAAGCTGAAGAGAGAGGAC
CTGCTGCGGAAGCAGCGGACCTTCGACAACGGCAGCATCCCCCACCAGATCCACCTGGGAGAGCTGCACG
CCATTCTGCGGCGGCAGGAAGATTTTTACCCATTCCTGAAGGACAACCGGGAAAAGATCGAGAAGATCCT
GACCTTCCGCATCCCCTACTACGTGGGCCCTCTGGCCAGGGGAAACAGCAGATTCGCCTGGATGACCAGA
AAGAGCGAGGAAACCATCACCCCCTGGAACTTCGAGGAAGTGGTGGACAAGGGCGCTTCCGCCCAGAGCT
TCATCGAGCGGATGACCAACTTCGATAAGAACCTGCCCAACGAGAAGGTGCTGCCCAAGCACAGCCTGCT
GTACGAGTACTTCACCGTGTATAACGAGCTGACCAAAGTGAAATACGTGACCGAGGGAATGAGAAAGCCC
GCCTTCCTGAGCGGCGAGCAGAAAAAGGCCATCGTGGACCTGCTGTTCAAGACCAACCGGAAAGTGACCG
TGAAGCAGCTGAAAGAGGACTACTTCAAGAAAATCGAGTGCTTCGACTCCGTGGAAATCTCCGGCGTGGA
AGATCGGTTCAACGCCTCCCTGGGCACATACCACGATCTGCTGAAAATTATCAAGGACAAGGACTTCCTG
GACAATGAGGAAAACGAGGACATTCTGGAAGATATCGTGCTGACCCTGACACTGTTTGAGGACAGAGAGA
TGATCGAGGAACGGCTGAAAACCTATGCCCACCTGTTCGACGACAAAGTGATGAAGCAGCTGAAGCGGCG
GAGATACACCGGCTGGGGCAGGCTGAGCCGGAAGCTGATCAACGGCATCCGGGACAAGCAGTCCGGCAAG
ACAATCCTGGATTTCCTGAAGTCCGACGGCTTCGCCAACAGAAACTTCATGCAGCTGATCCACGACGACA
GCCTGACCTTTAAAGAGGACATCCAGAAAGCCCAGGTGTCCGGCCAGGGCGATAGCCTGCACGAGCACAT
TGCCAATCTGGCCGGCAGCCCCGCCATTAAGAAGGGCATCCTGCAGACAGTGAAGGTGGTGGACGAGCTC
GTGAAAGTGATGGGCCGGCACAAGCCCGAGAACATCGTGATCGAAATGGCCAGAGAGAACCAGACCACCC
AGAAGGGACAGAAGAACAGCCGCGAGAGAATGAAGCGGATCGAAGAGGGCATCAAAGAGCTGGGCAGCCA
GATCCTGAAAGAACACCCCGTGGAAAACACCCAGCTGCAGAACGAGAAGCTGTACCTGTACTACCTGCAG
AATGGGCGGGATATGTACGTGGACCAGGAACTGGACATCAACCGGCTGTCCGACTACGATGTGGACGCTA
TCGTGCCTCAGAGCTTTCTGAAGGACGACTCCATCGACAACAAGGTGCTGACCAGAAGCGACAAGAACCG
GGGCAAGAGCGACAACGTGCCCTCCGAAGAGGTCGTGAAGAAGATGAAGAACTACTGGCGGCAGCTGCTG
AACGCCAAGCTGATTACCCAGAGAAAGTTCGACAATCTGACCAAGGCCGAGAGAGGCGGCCTGAGCGAAC
TGGATAAGGCCGGCTTCATCAAGAGACAGCTGGTGGAAACCCGGCAGATCACAAAGCACGTGGCACAGAT
CCTGGACTCCCGGATGAACACTAAGTACGACGAGAATGACAAGCTGATCCGGGAAGTGAAAGTGATCACC
CTGAAGTCCAAGCTGGTGTCCGATTTCCGGAAGGATTTCCAGTTTTACAAAGTGCGCGAGATCAACAACT
ACCACCACGCCCACGACGCCTACCTGAACGCCGTCGTGGGAACCGCCCTGATCAAAAAGTACCCTAAGCT
GGAAAGCGAGTTCGTGTACGGCGACTACAAGGTGTACGACGTGCGGAAGATGATCGCCAAGAGCGAGCAG
GAAATCGGCAAGGCTACCGCCAAGTACTTCTTCTACAGCAACATCATGAACTTTTTCAAGACCGAGATTA
CCCTGGCCAACGGCGAGATCCGGAAGCGGCCTCTGATCGAGACAAACGGCGAAACCGGGGAGATCGTGTG
GGATAAGGGCCGGGATTTTGCCACCGTGCGGAAAGTGCTGAGCATGCCCCAAGTGAATATCGTGAAAAAG
ACCGAGGTGCAGACAGGCGGCTTCAGCAAAGAGTCTATCCGGCCCAAGAGGAACAGCGATAAGCTGATCG
CCAGAAAGAAGGACTGGGACCCTAAGAAGTACGGCGGCTTCGTTAGCCCCACCGTGGCCTATTCTGTGCT
GGTGGTGGCCAAAGTGGAAAAGGGCAAGTCCAAGAAACTGAAGAGTGTGAAAGAGCTGCTGGGGATCACC
ATCATGGAAAGAAGCAGCTTCGAGAAGAATCCCATCGACTTTCTGGAAGCCAAGGGCTACAAAGAAGTGA
AAAAGGACCTGATCATCAAGCTGCCTAAGTACTCCCTGTTCGAGCTGGAAAACGGCCGGAAGAGAATGCT
GGCCTCTGCCCGGTTCCTGCAGAAGGGAAACGAACTGGCCCTGCCCTCCAAATATGTGAACTTCCTGTAC
CTGGCCAGCCACTATGAGAAGCTGAAGGGCTCCCCCGAGGATAATGAGCAGAAACAGCTGTTTGTGGAAC
AGCACAAGCACTACCTGGACGAGATCATCGAGCAGATCAGCGAGTTCTCCAAGAGAGTGATCCTGGCCGA
CGCTAATCTGGACAAAGTGCTGTCCGCCTACAACAAGCACCGGGATAAGCCCATCAGAGAGCAGGCCGAG
AATATCATCCACCTGTTTACCCTGACCAATCTGGGAGCCCCTCGGGCCTTCAAGTACTTTGACACCACCA
TCGACCGGAAGGTGTACCGGAGCACCAAAGAGGTGCTGGACGCCACCCTGATCCACCAGAGCATCACCGG
CCTGTACGAGACACGGATCGACCTGTCTCAGCTGGGAGGCGACTCTGGAGGATCTAGCGGAGGATCCAAG
CGGACCGCCGACGGCTCTGAGTTCGAGAGCCCTAAGAAGAAAAGAAAGGTGAGCGGAGGCTCTAGCGGCG
GAAGCACCCTGAACATTGAGGACGAGTATAGACTGCATGAAACAAGCAAGGAACCCGACGTGTCCCTGGG
CTCCACCTGGCTGTCCGACTTTCCCCAGGCCTGGGCCGAGACAGGAGGAATGGGCCTGGCCGTGCGGCAG
GCACCCCTGATCATCCCTCTGAAGGCCACCTCTACACCCGTGAGCATCAAGCAGTACCCTATGTCTCAGG
AGGCCAGACTGGGCATCAAGCCTCACATCCAGAGGCTGCTGGACCAGGGCATCCTGGTGCCATGCCAGAG
CCCCTGGAACACACCACTGCTGCCCGTGAAGAAGCCAGGCACCAATGACTATAGACCCGTGCAGGATCTG
AGAGAGGTGAACAAGAGGGTGGAGGATATCCACCCCACCGTGCCCAACCCTTACAATCTGCTGTCCGGCC
TGCCCCCTTCTCACCAGTGGTATACAGTGCTGGACCTGAAGGATGCCTTCTTTTGTCTGAGACTGCACCC
TACCAGCCAGCCACTGTTCGCCTTTGAGTGGAGGGACCCTGAGATGGGCATCTCTGGCCAGCTGACCTGG
ACACGCCTGCCTCAGGGCTTCAAGAATAGCCCAACACTGTTTAACGAGGCCCTGCACCGCGACCTGGCAG
ATTTCCGCATCCAGCACCCAGATCTGATCCTGCTGCAGTACGTGGACGATCTGCTGCTGGCCGCCACCAG
CGAGCTGGATTGCCAGCAGGGAACACGCGCCCTGCTGCAGACCCTGGGAAACCTGGGATATAGGGCATCC
GCCAAGAAGGCCCAGATCTGTCAGAAGCAGGTGAAGTACCTGGGCTATCTGCTGAAGGAGGGCCAGAGAT
GGCTGACAGAGGCCAGGAAGGAGACAGTGATGGGCCAGCCAACACCCAAGACCCCAAGACAGCTGAGGGA
GTTCCTGGGCAAAGCAGGATTTTGCAGGCTGTTCATCCCAGGATTCGCAGAGATGGCAGCACCTCTGTAC
CCACTGACCAAGCCGGGCACCCTGTTTAATTGGGGCCCTGACCAGCAGAAGGCCTATCAGGAGATCAAGC
AGGCCCTGCTGACAGCACCAGCCCTGGGCCTGCCAGACCTGACCAAGCCTTTCGAGCTGTTTGTGGATGA
GAAGCAGGGCTACGCCAAGGGCGTGCTGACCCAGAAGCTGGGACCATGGAGACGGCCCGTGGCCTATCTG
TCCAAGAAGCTGGACCCAGTGGCAGCAGGATGGCCACCATGCCTGAGGATGGTGGCAGCAATCGCCGTGC
TGACAAAGGATGCCGGCAAGCTGACCATGGGACAGCCACTGGTCATCCTGGCACCACACGCAGTGGAGGC
CCTGGTGAAGCAGCCTCCAGATCGCTGGCTGTCTAACGCCCGGATGACACACTACCAGGCCCTGCTGCTG
GACACCGATCGCGTGCAGTTTGGCCCTGTGGTGGCCCTGAATCCAGCCACCCTGCTGCCTCTGCCAGAGG
AGGGCCTGCAGCACAACTGTCTGGACATCCTGGCAGAGGCACACGGAACAAGGCCAGACCTGACCGATCA
GCCCCTGCCTGACGCCGATCACACATGGTATACCGATGGAAGCTCCCTGCTGCAGGAGGGCCAGAGGAAG
GCAGGAGCAGCAGTGACCACAGAGACAGAAGTGATCTGGGCCAAGGCCCTGCCAGCAGGCACATCCGCCC
AGCGGGCCGAGCTGATCGCCCTGACCCAGGCCCTGAAGATGGCCGAGGGCAAGAAGCTGAACGTGTACAC
AGACTCCAGATATGCCTTCGCCACCGCACACATCCACGGAGAGATCTACAGGCGCCGGGGCTGGCTGACC
TCTGAGGGCAAGGAGATCAAGAACAAGGATGAGATCCTGGCCCTGCTGAAGGCCCTGTTTCTGCCCAAGC
GGCTGAGCATCATCCACTGTCCTGGACACCAGAAGGGACACTCCGCCGAGGCAAGGGGCAATCGGATGGC
CGACCAGGCCGCCAGAAAGGCTGCTATTACTGAAACTCCCGACACTTCCACTCTGCTGATTGAAAACTCC
TCCCCTTCTGGCGGCTCAAAAAGAACCGCCGACGGCAGCGAATTCGAGCCCAAGAAGAAGAGGAAAGTCG
GCTCTGGCCCTGCCGCTAAGAGAGTGAAGCTGGACGGCTCCGGCGCTACCAATTTCTCCCTGCTCAAGCA
AGCCGGAGACGTCGAGGAAAACCCAGGCCCAATGACCGAGTACAAGCCCACGGTGCGCCTCGCCACCCGC
GACGACGTCCCCAGGGCCGTACGCACCCTCGCCGCCGCGTTCGCCGACTACCCCGCCACGCGCCACACCG
TCGATCCGGACCGCCACATCGAGCGGGTCACCGAGCTGCAAGAACTCTTCCTCACGCGCGTCGGGCTCGA
CATCGGCAAGGTGTGGGTCGCGGACGACGGCGCCGCGGTGGCGGTCTGGACCACGCCGGAGAGCGTCGAA
GCGGGGGCGGTGTTCGCCGAGATCGGCCCGCGCATGGCCGAGTTGAGCGGTTCCCGGCTGGCCGCGCAGC
AACAGATGGAAGGCCTCCTGGCGCCGCACCGGCCCAAGGAGCCCGCGTGGTTCCTGGCCACCGTCGGCGT
CTCGCCCGACCACCAGGGCAAGGGTCTGGGCAGCGCCGTCGTGCTCCCCGGAGTGGAGGCGGCCGAGCGC
GCCGGGGTGCCCGCCTTCCTGGAGACATCCGCGCCCCGCAACCTCCCCTTCTACGAGCGGCTCGGCTTCA
CCGTCACCGCCGACGTCGAGGTGCCCGAAGGACCGCGCACCTGGTGCATGACCCGCAAGCCCGGTGCCGG
CTCCATGCCCACGCTACTGCGGGTTTATATAGACGGTCCTCACGGGATGGGGAAAACCACCACCACGCAA
CTGCTGGTGGCCCTGGGTTCGCGCGACGATATCGTCTACGTACCCGAGCCGATGACTTACTGGCAGGTGC
TGGGGGCTTCCGAGACAATCGCGAACATCTACACCACACAACACCGCCTCGACCAGGGTGAGATATCGGC
CGGGGACGCGGCGGTGGTAATGACAAGCGCCCAGATAACAATGGGCATGCCTTATGCCGTGACCGACGCC
GTTCTGGCTCCTCATATCGGGGGGGAGGCTGGGAGCTCACATGCCCCGCCCCCGGCCCTCACCCTCATCT
TCGACCGCCATCCCATCGCCGCCCTCCTGTGCTACCCGGCCGCGCGATACCTTATGGGCAGCATGACCCC
CCAGGCCGTGCTGGCGTTCGTGGCCCTCATCCCGCCGACCTTGCCCGGCACAAACATCGTGTTGGGGGCC
CTTCCGGAGGACAGACACATCGACCGCCTGGCCAAACGCCAGCGCCCCGGCGAGCGGCTTGACCTGGCTA
TGCTGGCCGCGATTCGCCGCGTTTACGGGCTGCTTGCCAATACGGTGCGGTATCTGCAGGGCGGCGGGTC
GTGGCGGGAGGATTGGGGACAGCTTTCGGGGACGGCCGTGCCGCCCCAGGGTGCCGAGCCCCAGAGCAAC
GCGGGCCCACGACCCCATATCGGGGACACGTTATTTACCCTGTTTCGGGCCCCCGAGTTGCTGGCCCCCA
ACGGCGACCTGTACAACGTGTTTGCCTGGGCCTTGGACGTCTTGGCCAAACGCCTCCGTCCCATGCACGT
CTTTATCCTGGATTACGACCAATCGCCCGCCGGCTGCCGGGACGCCCTGCTGCAACTTACCTCCGGGATG
GTCCAGACCCACGTCACCACCCCCGGCTCCATACCGACGATCTGCGACCTGGCGCGCACGTTTGCCCGGG
AGATGGGGGAGGCTAACTGAGCTCTAGAGCTCGCTGATCAGCCTCGACTGTGCCTTCTAGTTGCCAGCCA
TCTGTTGTTTGCCCCTCCCCCGTGCCTTCCTTGACCCTGGAAGGTGCCACTCCCACTGTCCTTTCCTAAT
AAAATGAGGAAATTGCATCGCATTGTCTGAGTAGGTGTCATTCTATTCTGGGGGGTGGGGTGGGGCAGGA
CAGCAAGGGGGAGGATTGGGAGGACAATAGCAGGCATGCTGGGGATGCGGTGGGCTCTATGGGGCGCGCC
TAAAAGTTTTGTTACTTTATAGAAGAAATTTTGAGTTTTTGTTTTTTTTTAATAAATAAATAAACATAAA
TAAATTGTTTGTTGAATTTATTATTAGTATGTAAGTGTAAATATAATAAAACTTAATATCTATTCAAATT
AATAAATAAACCTCGATATACAGACCGATAAAACACATGCGTCAATTTTACGCATGATTATCTTTAACGT
ACGTCACAATATGATTATCTTTCTAGGGTTAAACATGTGAGCAAAAGGCCAGCAAAAGGCCAGGAACCGT
AAAAAGGCCGCGTTGCTGGCGTTTTTCCATAGGCTCCGCCCCCCTGACGAGCATCACAAAAATCGACGCT
CAAGTCAGAGGTGGCGAAACCCGACAGGACTATAAAGATACCAGGCGTTTCCCCCTGGAAGCTCCCTCGT
GCGCTCTCCTGTTCCGACCCTGCCGCTTACCGGATACCTGTCCGCCTTTCTCCCTTCGGGAAGCGTGGCG
CTTTCTCATAGCTCACGCTGTAGGTATCTCAGTTCGGTGTAGGTCGTTCGCTCCAAGCTGGGCTGTGTGC
ACGAACCCCCCGTTCAGCCCGACCGCTGCGCCTTATCCGGTAACTATCGTCTTGAGTCCAACCCGGTAAG
ACACGACTTATCGCCACTGGCAGCAGCCACTGGTAACAGGATTAGCAGAGCGAGGTATGTAGGCGGTGCT
ACAGAGTTCTTGAAGTGGTGGCCTAACTACGGCTACACTAGAAGAACAGTATTTGGTATCTGCGCTCTGC
TGAAGCCAGTTACCTTCGGAAAAAGAGTTGGTAGCTCTTGATCCGGCAAACAAACCACCGCTGGTAGCGG
TGGTTTTTTTGTTTGCAAGCAGCAGATTACGCGCAGAAAAAAAGGATCTCAAGAAGATCCTTTGATCTTT
TCTACGGGGTCTGACGCTCAGTGGAACGAAAACTCACGTTAAGGGATTTTGGTCATGAGATTATCAAAAA
GGATCTTCACCTAGATCCTTTTAAATTAAAAATGAAGTTTTAAATCAATCTAAAGTATATATGAGTAAAC
TTGGTCTGACAGTTACCAATGCTTAATCAGTGAGGCACCTATCTCAGCGATCTGTCTATTTCGTTCATCC
ATAGTTGCCTGACTCCCCGTCGTGTAGATAACTACGATACGGGAGGGCTTACCATCTGGCCCCAGTGCTG
CAATGATACCGCGACTCCCACGCTCACCGGCTCCAGATTTATCAGCAATAAACCAGCCAGCCGGAAGGGC
CGAGCGCAGAAGTGGTCCTGCAACTTTATCCGCCTCCATCCAGTCTATTAATTGTTGCCGGGAAGCTAGA
GTAAGTAGTTCGCCAGTTAATAGTTTGCGCAACGTTGTTGCCATTGCTACAGGCATCGTGGTGTCACGCT
CGTCGTTTGGTATGGCTTCATTCAGCTCCGGTTCCCAACGATCAAGGCGAGTTACATGATCCCCCATGTT
GTGCAAAAAAGCGGTTAGCTCCTTCGGTCCTCCGATCGTTGTCAGAAGTAAGTTGGCCGCAGTGTTATCA
CTCATGGTTATGGCAGCACTGCATAATTCTCTTACTGTCATGCCATCCGTAAGATGCTTTTCTGTGACTG
GTGAGTACTCAACCAAGTCATTCTGAGAATAGTGTATGCGGCGACCGAGTTGCTCTTGCCCGGCGTCAAT
ACGGGATAATACCGCGCCACATAGCAGAACTTTAAAAGTGCTCATCATTGGAAAACGTTCTTCGGGGCGA
AAACTCTCAAGGATCTTACCGCTGTTGAGATCCAGTTCGATGTAACCCACTCGTGCACCCAACTGATCTT
CAGCATCTTTTACTTTCACCAGCGTTTCTGGGTGAGCAAAAACAGGAAGGCAAAATGCCGCAAAAAAGGG
AATAAGGGCGACACGGAAATGTTGAATACTCATACTCTTCCTTTTTCAATATTATTGAAGCATTTATCAG
GGTTATTGTCTCATGAGCGGATACATATTTGAATGTATTTAGAAAAATAAACAAATAGGGGTTCCGCGCA
CATTTCCCCGAAAAGTGCCACCTGACGTCTAAGAAACCATTATTATCATGACATTAACCTATAAAAATAG
GCGTATCACGAGGCCCTTTCGTCTCGCGCGTTTCGGTGATGACGGTGAAAACCTCTGACACATGCAGCTC
CCGGAGACGGTCACAGCTTGTCTGTAAGCGGATGCCGGGAGCAGACAAGCCCGTCAGGGCGCGTCAGCGG
GTGTTGGCGGGTGTCGGGGCTGGCTTAACTATGCGGCATCAGAGCAGATTGTACTGAGAGTGCACCAATT
TGTTAACCCTAGAAAGATAGTCTGCGTAAAATTGACGCATGCATTCTTGAAATATTGCTCTCTCTTTCTA
AATAGCGCGAATCCGTCGCTGTGCATTTAGGACATCTCAGTCGCCGCTTGGAGCTCCCGTGAGGCGTGCT
TGTCAATGCGGTAAGTGTCACTGATTTTGAACTATAACGACCGCGTGAGTCAAAATGACGCATGATTATC
TTTTACGTGACTTTTAAGATTTAACTCATACGATAATTATATTGTTATTTCATGTTCTACTTACGTGATA
ACTTATTATATATATATTTTCTTGTTATAGATATCATGTACAAAAAAGCAGGCTTTAAAGGAACCAATTC
AGTCGACTGGACCCGGTAC
